>Addgene plasmid #234038 | pIA123 | addgene full sequence | sequence record 465702 | Addgene NGS Result
ACATCTCCCCTAATTTTTAGACTTAAGGGCGAATTCTGCATCAAGCTAGCATAAAAATAAGAAGCCTGCA
TTTGCAGGCTTCTTATTTTTATGGTACGTATAATTTAAAGGGTTATGGCTGTATATAGTCATAACCCTTA
TATTTCATTAATTAAAGTTAAATTTTGTATATTCAAAAAGCTCTTGATATTTACGGCAGAGCCACCATAT
AGAGATGCCTCAGACCCTAATGATGAAATTTCTATATTTATTCCTTTGTTAAAAGAGCTAACTAACATAT
CTTTTGTAATCTGTAATATCTCAGGGATATCACTAATTATTTGGCTATTTAAATATATTATTTCAGGAGC
ATAAGTTGTAATAGCATTATTTATAGCTATTGTTAAGTAACTACAAAACTCATGAATAACTTTTTTGGCA
TTCTGGTTATCTTCATAATATAGTTGCTTTACTATATCAGAATCTATTTTAGGAATATTTTCTAAAGAAG
AAAGCTGTTCAAATACCTTTTTTTCTGAACAATACTGTTCTAAACAGCCACGATTTCCACAAGGACATAG
TTTACCATTAGGCATGATGATAGTGTGACCAATTTCTCCACTCATACCATTTCTGCCACTATATAATTTA
TTATTTATTATAATGCCTGAACCAAATCCACTGTGAATACTGAGACTAAGTAGTGAGTTATGTACAGTTG
AAAAAGTATTCTCAGCTAAAGCTGTTAAGTTTGCTTCATTTTCTATGTGAATAGGAAAGTCATACTTTTT
GCTAAGGATGCTATATAAGTCAATCTCATTAAGATTGTAATATGGAGTAAACAATACTTTATTTTCACAA
GTAATCCCATGTATAGCCAAAGTAAGACCAATTACCTTATAAGGAGTGTCTATTTTGGATATGTTATAAC
TATTTATAATTTCATCTATCAATTGTATAACATTGTCTTTACTTACTTGTATATCTGTTAATTTCTTAGA
ATTTATAATAGTTCCATCTAAGTAAGATAGAGAAGAAAATATATAGTCGTATCCAATGTCCATACTTAAA
GAAATCCCTGCACATTTATTAAATACTAATAATATGGGTTTTCTTCCGCCACTATGAGTACTATTTCCAA
TTCCTATTTCATGAACTAGAGATTCATCAATAAGTTTTTTGGTAATAGCGGATATAGTTGCTTTATTCAA
TCCTATAGTAGAAGCTATACTTGCCCTAGAAATAGGACCATTTTTTATAATTTGTTCAAGTACCAATCTT
TCATTCATTTCTCGAATAGTGTATTTATCAGTAACCAATTTGATATTCCTCCTTAAAATAATATTGTAAT
ACTTTTTACACAAAAATAAAAGGTTATTTTGCATTGACAAAGATAATTAAATATTTTATTATTAGTTCAT
AAGTTAGTTTAATATACTAACAAAAATAAAGCAAGTAAAATATACCTAAAATATAAAAAAATTAGGATAG
GAAAACGATAGTTATGAAGTGGCATTCAAGGAGGGTAAAGAGGAGAGTCGACGCATGGATAAAAAATATA
GTATAGGATTAGATATAGGAACAAATAGTGTAGGATGGGCAGTAATAACTGATGAATATAAAGTACCAAG
TAAAAAATTTAAAGTATTAGGAAATACAGATAGACATAGTATAAAAAAAAATTTAATAGGTGCATTACTT
TTTGATAGTGGTGAAACAGCAGAAGCAACAAGACTTAAAAGAACAGCAAGAAGAAGATATACTAGAAGAA
AAAATAGAATATGTTATTTACAAGAAATATTTAGTAATGAAATGGCAAAAGTAGATGATAGTTTTTTTCA
TAGATTAGAAGAAAGTTTTTTAGTAGAAGAAGATAAAAAACACGAAAGACATCCAATATTTGGAAATATA
GTAGATGAAGTAGCATATCATGAAAAATATCCAACAATATATCATTTAAGAAAAAAACTTGTAGATAGTA
CAGATAAAGCAGATTTAAGACTTATATATCTTGCATTAGCACATATGATAAAATTTAGAGGACATTTTCT
TATAGAAGGTGATTTAAATCCAGATAATAGTGATGTAGATAAACTTTTTATACAATTAGTACAAACATAT
AATCAATTATTTGAAGAAAATCCAATAAATGCAAGTGGTGTAGATGCAAAAGCAATATTAAGTGCAAGAT
TAAGTAAAAGTAGAAGATTAGAAAATCTTATAGCACAATTACCTGGAGAAAAAAAAAATGGATTATTTGG
TAATCTTATAGCTTTAAGTTTAGGATTAACACCAAATTTTAAATCAAATTTTGATCTTGCAGAAGATGCA
AAACTTCAATTAAGTAAAGATACATATGATGATGATTTAGATAATTTACTTGCACAAATAGGTGATCAAT
ATGCAGATTTATTTCTTGCAGCAAAAAATCTTTCTGATGCAATACTTTTAAGTGATATACTTAGAGTAAA
TACAGAAATAACAAAAGCACCATTATCTGCAAGTATGATAAAAAGATATGATGAACATCATCAAGATTTA
ACATTACTTAAAGCATTAGTAAGACAACAATTACCAGAAAAATATAAAGAAATTTTTTTTGATCAAAGTA
AAAATGGATATGCAGGATATATAGATGGTGGTGCAAGTCAAGAAGAATTTTATAAATTTATTAAACCAAT
ATTAGAAAAAATGGATGGAACAGAAGAATTATTAGTAAAACTTAATAGAGAAGATTTACTTAGAAAACAA
AGAACATTTGATAATGGAAGTATACCACATCAAATACATTTAGGTGAATTACATGCAATATTAAGAAGAC
AAGAAGATTTTTATCCATTTCTTAAAGATAATAGAGAAAAAATTGAAAAAATACTTACATTTAGAATACC
ATATTATGTAGGACCATTAGCAAGAGGAAATAGTAGATTTGCTTGGATGACAAGAAAAAGTGAAGAAACA
ATAACACCATGGAATTTTGAAGAAGTAGTAGATAAAGGAGCATCTGCACAAAGTTTTATAGAAAGAATGA
CAAATTTTGATAAAAATCTTCCAAATGAAAAAGTATTACCAAAACATAGTTTATTATATGAATATTTTAC
AGTATATAATGAATTAACAAAAGTAAAATATGTAACAGAAGGTATGAGAAAACCAGCATTTTTAAGTGGT
GAACAAAAAAAAGCTATAGTAGATTTATTATTTAAAACAAATAGAAAAGTAACAGTAAAACAATTAAAAG
AAGATTATTTTAAAAAAATTGAATGTTTTGATAGTGTAGAAATATCTGGTGTAGAAGATAGATTTAATGC
AAGTTTAGGAACATATCATGATTTACTTAAAATAATAAAGGATAAAGATTTTTTAGATAATGAAGAAAAT
GAAGATATTTTAGAAGATATAGTATTAACATTAACTTTATTTGAAGATAGAGAAATGATAGAAGAAAGAT
TAAAAACTTATGCTCATTTATTTGATGATAAAGTAATGAAACAACTTAAAAGAAGAAGATATACAGGTTG
GGGAAGATTAAGTAGAAAACTTATAAATGGAATAAGAGATAAACAAAGTGGAAAAACAATATTAGATTTT
CTTAAAAGTGATGGATTTGCAAATAGAAATTTTATGCAATTAATACATGATGATAGTTTAACATTTAAAG
AAGATATTCAAAAAGCACAAGTAAGTGGACAAGGTGATAGTTTACATGAACATATAGCAAATTTAGCAGG
ATCTCCAGCAATAAAAAAAGGTATATTACAAACAGTAAAAGTAGTTGATGAATTAGTAAAAGTAATGGGT
AGACATAAACCAGAAAATATAGTTATAGAAATGGCAAGAGAAAATCAAACAACACAAAAAGGACAAAAAA
ATAGTAGAGAAAGAATGAAAAGAATAGAAGAAGGTATAAAAGAATTAGGAAGTCAAATACTTAAAGAACA
TCCAGTAGAAAATACACAACTTCAAAATGAAAAACTTTATTTATATTATTTACAAAATGGAAGAGATATG
TATGTAGATCAAGAATTAGATATAAATAGATTAAGTGATTATGATGTAGATCATATAGTACCACAAAGTT
TTCTTAAAGATGATTCTATAGATAATAAAGTATTAACAAGATCTGATAAAAATAGAGGTAAAAGTGATAA
TGTACCAAGTGAAGAAGTTGTAAAAAAAATGAAAAATTATTGGAGACAATTACTTAATGCAAAACTTATA
ACACAAAGAAAATTTGATAATCTTACAAAAGCAGAAAGAGGTGGATTATCTGAATTAGATAAAGCTGGAT
TTATAAAAAGACAATTAGTAGAAACTAGACAAATAACAAAACATGTAGCACAAATATTAGATAGTAGAAT
GAATACAAAATATGATGAAAATGATAAGCTTATAAGAGAAGTAAAAGTTATAACATTAAAAAGTAAATTA
GTAAGTGATTTTAGAAAAGATTTTCAATTTTATAAAGTAAGAGAAATAAATAATTATCATCATGCACATG
ATGCATATCTTAATGCAGTAGTAGGAACAGCATTAATAAAAAAATATCCTAAATTAGAATCTGAATTTGT
ATATGGAGATTATAAAGTATATGATGTAAGAAAAATGATAGCAAAAAGTGAACAAGAAATAGGAAAAGCA
ACAGCAAAGTACTTTTTTTATTCTAATATAATGAATTTTTTTAAGACAGAAATAACTTTAGCAAATGGTG
AAATAAGAAAAAGACCTTTAATAGAAACTAATGGTGAAACAGGTGAAATAGTATGGGATAAAGGTAGAGA
TTTTGCAACAGTAAGAAAAGTATTAAGTATGCCACAAGTAAATATAGTAAAAAAAACAGAAGTACAAACT
GGAGGATTTAGTAAAGAAAGTATACTTCCAAAAAGAAATTCAGATAAACTTATTGCAAGAAAAAAAGATT
GGGATCCAAAAAAATATGGTGGATTTGATAGTCCAACAGTAGCATATAGTGTATTAGTAGTAGCAAAAGT
AGAAAAAGGTAAATCTAAAAAACTTAAAAGTGTAAAAGAATTACTTGGAATAACAATAATGGAAAGAAGT
AGTTTTGAAAAAAATCCTATTGATTTTTTAGAAGCAAAAGGATATAAAGAAGTTAAAAAAGATTTAATAA
TAAAACTTCCAAAATATTCTTTATTTGAATTAGAAAATGGAAGAAAAAGAATGTTAGCAAGTGCTGGTGA
ATTACAAAAAGGTAATGAATTAGCATTACCATCTAAATATGTAAATTTTCTTTATTTAGCAAGTCATTAT
GAAAAACTTAAAGGATCTCCTGAAGATAATGAACAAAAACAATTATTTGTAGAACAACATAAACATTATT
TAGATGAAATAATTGAACAAATAAGTGAATTTTCTAAAAGAGTAATATTAGCAGACGCAAATTTAGATAA
AGTATTATCTGCTTATAATAAACATAGAGATAAACCAATAAGAGAACAAGCAGAAAATATAATACATCTT
TTTACATTAACAAATTTAGGTGCACCAGCAGCATTTAAATATTTTGATACAACAATAGATAGAAAAAGAT
ATACAAGTACAAAAGAAGTATTAGACGCAACATTAATACATCAAAGTATAACAGGATTATATGAAACAAG
AATAGATTTATCTCAATTAGGTGGTGATTAACTCGAGCAAAAACATCGTAGAAATACGGTGTTTTTTGTT
ACCCTAAGTTTCATAAAAATAAGAAGCCTGCAAATGCAGGCTTCTTATTTTTATGGTTTAAACGGTTTTA
GCTGGGATATCGGCAAAACAAGCAAATACTACTATAGAAGCAGTTAAAAGGGCTATTTTTTATAATCTGG
AGCATAGACAAGAAGTTAGAGAAGCAATTAAAAAAGAAAATATAAGAAAAATTCTTATTATTGGGACATC
AAAAAAAATGGTTAATCAAATTGTAGAGAGATTGTCAATTGGAAGGGTCTGTAAGTTTATAAATATACAA
GATATAAGTACTAAATATGAAATAGAAATAGCAAAACAAGCTAGAAAAGAAGGAAATCATGTAATTCCTG
TTCCAGCCGTTGAGATAAAAAGTATGGCAAGTGGTCTCAGTATAAATTCTTTGAAGAGACTTTTTAGAAA
AGGAAATAATAGGAATATGGTAGTTTTAGAAAAAACAATTATAAGACCAACTTTTAGTTATATAGGAAAG
TTTTATATTAGTGCTGATGTAATTAAACAGATTATTGAATATGAAGTATACAACTTTGGAAGCATTGATA
GAATAAATAAAATCAATATAGAGAATTGCAATAATTTTATGAATATTTTTGTAAGTATAAATATCAATGA
TTTAGAAACTATAAAAAAAATTGAAGACATACAACAGACAATAAAAAAGTCTATTGAGAAAATGACTTTA
GTTAATGTACAAAAAATAGATATTAACATTCATAAAATTAAAAAAATAAACTTCCTCCAATGTTAAAAAA
TAAACTGAGAAAATGATATACTAATTTGCAATAAAGTGTGCTATAATTAAACTGTAAATGGCCACTGCTA
TTGAAACACCAACAGTTTTAGAGCTAGAAATAGCAAGTTAAAATAAGGCTAGTCCGTTATCAACTTGAAA
AAGTGGCACCGAGTCGGTGCTTTTTTTCTATGGAGAAATCTAGATCAGCATGATGTCTGACTAGCGGCCG
CGGATCCTATAAGTTTTAATAAAACTTTAAATAGAAAAAGGCTTCTCTCATGAGAAGTCTTTTTTATTTA
AAATAAATATAAAATAAAATAGAGGCTATAAATAGCCTCTATTTTATGTGAGAAATCCCTAAATAAAAAG
ATGCCAGTGTGCTGGAATTCGCCCTTAGGCTGCGCTAGGGACCTCTTTAGCTCCTTGGAAGCTGTCAGTA
GTAGGGGATCGGTCTTGCCTTGCTCGTCGGTGATGTACTTCACCAGCTCCGCGAAGTCGCTCTTCTTGAT
GGAGCGCATGGGGACGTGCTTGGCAATCACGCGCACCCCCCGGCCGTTTTAGCGGCTAAAAAAGTCATGG
CTCTGCCCTCGGGCGGACCACGCCCATCATGACCTTGCCAAGCTCGTCCTGCTTCTCTTCGATCTTCGCC
AGCAGGGCGAGGATCGTGGCATCACCGAACCGCGCCGTGCGCGGGTCGTCGGTGAGCCAGAGTTTCAGCA
GGCCGCCCAGGCGGCCCAGGTCGCCATTGATGCGGGCCAGCTCGCGGACGTGCTCATAGTCCACGACGCC
CGTGATTTTGTAGCCCTGGCCGACGGCCAGCAGGTAGGCCGACAGGCTCATGCCGGCCGCCGCCGCCTTT
TCCTCAATCGCTCTTCGTTCGTCTGGAAGGCAGTACACCTTGATAGGTGGGCTGCCCTTCCTGGTTGGCT
TGGTTTCATCAGCCATCCGCTTGCCCTCATCTGTTACGCCGGCGGTAGCCGGCCAGCCTCGCAGAGCAGG
ATTCCCGTTGAGCACCGCCAGGTGCGAATAAGGGACAGTGAAGAAGGAACACCCGCTCGCGGGTGGGCCT
ACTTCACCTATCCTGCCCGGCTGACGCCGTTGGATACACCAAGGAAAGTCTACACGAACCCTTTGGCAAA
ATCCTGTATATCGTGCGAAAAAGGATGGATATACCGAAAAAATCGCTATAATGACCCCGAAGCAGGAAGG
GCGAATTCTGCAGTGCAGATCTGACCGGTCTCTGAAAATATAAAAACCACAGATTGATACTAAAACCTTG
GTTGTGTTGCTTTTCGGGGCTTAAATCAAGGAAAAATCCTTGTTTTAAGCCTTTCAAAAAGAAACACAAG
GTCTTTGTACTAACCTGTGGTTATGTATAAAATTGTAGATTTTAGGGTAACAAAAAACACCGTATTTCTA
CGATGTTTTTGCTTAAATACTTGTTTTTAGTTACAGACAAACCTGAAGTTAACTATTTATCAATTCCTGC
AATTCGTTTACAAAACGGCAAATGTGAAATCCGTCACATACTGCGTGATGAACTTGAATTGCCAAAGGAA
GTATAATTTTGTTATCTTCTTTATAATATTTCCCCATAGTAAAAATAGGAATCAAATAATCATATCCTTT
CTGCAAATTCAGATTAAAGCCATCGAAGGTTGACCACGGTATCATAGATACATTAAAAATGTTTTCCGGA
GCATTTGGCTTTCCTTCCATTCTATGATTGTTTCCATACCGTTGCGTATCACTTTCATAATCTGCTAAAA
ATGATTTAAAGTCAGACTTACACTCAGTCCAAAGGCTGGAAAATGTTTCAGTATCATTGTGAAATATTGT
ATAGCTTGGTATCATCTCATCATATATCCCCAATTCACCATCTTGATTGATTGCCGTCCTAAACTCTGAA
TGGCGGTTTACAATCATTGCAATATAATAAAGCATTGCAGGATATAGTTTCATTCCCTTTTCCTTTATTT
GTGTGATATCCACTTTAACGGTCATGCTGTAGGTACAAGGTACACTTGCAAAGTAGTGGTCAAAATACTC
TTTTCTGTTCCAACTATTTTTATCAATTTTTTCAAATACCATCTAAGTTCCCTCTCAAATTCAAGTTTAT
CGCTCTAATGAACAAAGATATTATACCACATTTTTGTGAATTTTTCAACTTGCCCACTTCGACTGCACTC
CCGACTTAATAACTTCTTGAACACTTGCCGAAAAAGAAAAACTGCCGGGTACGTACCCGGGGATCGATCC
CCGGCCGAGCGCTCTTCCGCTTCCTCGCTCACTGACTCGCTGCGCTCGGTCGTTCGGCTGCGGCGAGCGG
TATCAGCTCACTCAAAGGCGGTAATACGGTTATCCACAGAATCAGGGGATAACGCAGGAAAGAACATGTG
AGCAAAAGGCCAGCAAAAGGCCAGGAACCGTAAAAAGGCCGCGTTGCTGGCGTTTTTCCATAGGCTCCGC
CCCCCTGACGAGCATCACAAAAATCGACGCTCAAGTCAGAGGTGGCGAAACCCGACAGGACTATAAAGAT
ACCAGGCGTTTCCCCCTTGAAGCTCCCTCGTGCGCTCTCCTGTTCCGACCCTGCCGCTTACCGGATACCT
GTCCGCCTTTCTCCCTTCGGGAAGCGTGGCGCTTTCTCATAGCTCACGCTGTAGGTATCTCAGTTCGGTG
TAGGTCGTTCGCTCCAAGCTGGGCTGTGTGCACGAACCCCCCGTTCAGCCCGACCGCTGCGCCTTATCCG
GTAACTATCGTCTTGAGTCCAACCCGGTAAGACACGACTTATCGCCACTGGCAGCAGCCACTGGTAACAG
GATTAGCAGAGCGAGGTATGTAGGCGGTGCTACAGAGTTCTTGAAGTGGTGGCCTAACTACGGCTACACT
AGAAGAACAGTATTTGGTATCTGCGCTCTGCTGAAGCCAGTTACCTTCGGAAAAAGAGTTGGTAGCTCTT
GATCCGGCAAACAAACCACCGCTGGTAGCGGTGGTTTTTTTGTTTGCAAGCAGCAGATTACGCGCAGAAA
AAAAGGATCTCAAGAAGATCCTTTGATCTTTTCTACGGGGTCTGACGCTCAGTGGAACGAAAACTCACGT
TAAGGGATTTTGGTCATGAAATGCAAGTTTCTAACTAACATACATCATAGTTACTAAACTATGGTAACTA
TAATTTTATTAACTATATTAAGCACTGATTAGTACTATAACTCAATATAAGCATATCCCCTGTATCGTAA
CTAGAGAACCAAACGACGGAAAAAGCGATATAGATAAGTTTAGATAGTGCACCAATTTTTTACTTTTCTA
TTTTAGAATCTAGCATTTCCAATGCTTACTAATACTATTTTTGATTTTTAACTTGTTTTAAAAAAGCACC
TACTAATTAGGATTCTAGCTCTATATTCTAGTTATACATTCTCTATATTCTAGCTCTATATTCTAGTTAT
ACATTCTCTATATTCTAGCTCTATATTCTAGTTATACATTCTCTATATTCTAGCTCTATATTCTAGTTAT
ACATTCTCTATATTCTAGCTCTATATTCTAGTTATACATTCTCTATATTCTAGCTCTATATTCTAGTTAT
ACATTCTCTATATTCTAGCTCTATATTCTAGTTATACATTCTCTAAAAAACATATATATATATACTACAT
ATATATGTACAATTATTTTACCAAAAGAAATTTTTAAAACGGCTTAATTTCAATACTTTGATGCCATTTT
TTTTTTGCAATTCTCGTACAATTATTTTACCAAAAGAAATTTTTATTAATTAGTTTTTTTGCATAAAAAT
AGGACTAGAAAATCAATTCTAATCCTATCAAAAATCTACTTGTTTAATCTATATGTATAGTACATAAATC
CTCTATCATTTATTTTAGTTTCCCATACATCTAAAATTTTAGTATCTAATAAAGATTCTATCATATTTGA
AATTCTTTGCTGTGTTACTCCTAAATCTTTTGCTAATTCCTCTTGATTAATTCTTAATATATTTCCTTTT
ATTTTATCATCTTTGACCAATAAATCTTGCTTATATCTCATATGAGTATATAATCTTAATTCTTCAGTTG
AAATTATTCCCCAAATTACTGCCATGGTAACAAAGTAACTAATAGTATATTGTTTATCTATATTACATCT
AACTTCTTTTACATTGTATGTATCTTTTATTCCTAGCTTTGTAACACCTTTTGTTTTTGTAATATAATCA
TTATGTTGAAGTTCTTTTAATGTTTCTCTTAATGTCTTTTCACTCATAACAATGTTTTTAACTTTCTTCT
TACGTTTATAGGTTATCAGCTCCATTATATCGTCTATGTTTAATTCTCTATCTTTATTGTTAAGTAACAC
ATTATAGATAAACAATTGATTACCAGTCATTATTTTAACCCCTTTCCTATTCTTATATTTCAAATCCTTT
GAGTGCTTATGTGGCATATTGAACAAAGTATCTTCATCACTATATATAAAATCTGATTCTATTTTATTCC
AACAATCACTATTAAACTCACAACCTGTACAACCAAAATTAACCGTTTTAAGCTTCTCATACATATACTT
GACTTGATATTCTAGCTCACTATTTGAAAGACTATTTTGTGATATATAGTTCCATTCTCTAGCAACGGAT
ATTACTTGACTTAAACTTTTATTCCTCAATCTTAAAGTCACAACTATTTTTTGCAAATCTAGGTTTTTAT
GTCCATCTTTACTACCATTTTTTAAAATATCTACTATACAATTTGGTAGCTTACTATCTAATATATATTT
TGTATTAGTATTACCTACTGTTTTTACATCTTTGCAATATTTTTTAGCTAACTTTTCTATGTCATATCTA
TATATATTTTTGTCTTGGTGTATTATTTTTACTTGTTTAGTAGTATTTTTAATATTATATGTATAAGGTA
CTCTTAATACTTGAGTAGATAAATTTGCTTGTTTATCTGCACCCAATTTATTTATTAATGTATTTGTAAC
TTCTGATACTAACTTAATGTTATTAGTTTTATTAATTAGCACATAAACATGGAATCCATTTCCACTATCA
ACTAGGATATGATAATGTAATCCTATCTTAGTAAATAAATTAATTATATCTTTATAATTAAAACCTTGTC
CTAATTCTTTTTTGTCAAAATCAAATCCTAATGCATATCTATTTATTAAGTTTTCATTGGTTCCTGCTTT
TCCATCAGTTGTACATAGGTTAAAAAATGTATTTTCATAATAAATATTTTTTGCGAAGGTAAATTCTACT
ATATCATCTATATTTTTAAAAAAAGTTGTTTTACTATATTCTTTAAATTCTTCTCCGAGTTCTAATTGTT
TACTATTACTTTTATTATTTTGAAATACTCTAACATATTCATTATCAATAAGATTATTTCCTTGTCCTAT
ACCATCTCTAAATACTGCCATTAGAAATTTTTTCAACTTATATTTTGAATCTAATTGTTCCATATATTTA
TTATCTCCTTATCTAGTTTTTTTAAGAGATAACACTACATTAAATATATACTTATTGACTAATCAACTTT
TACAACTATTGAATAATTTTAGCTTAGTATGTATAATAATATTGTTAAGATGCTAAAATTGATAGCAATA
TTATTATATAACTACAGATACTTAATCAGTTAGACCGATATTGGAGTTGGTAGCTCCATAAACTCAATTG
GTAGTTGAGTTGTCATTGTCTAGTAGTATTATCTCATTTTGTTGTTATCTTAAAATATTATTTTAAAAAT
ACTCTGCTTGGTCGGCTTAGGGTATTTTTTTTGTTTAATTCCAATATTGGTTCAAACTCCTGTGTAATAC
TTTTGACACTTCCATCTGTATTGAATTGACAGTTGATATGGTATCTCATTATTGGCTTGTTCTTATGTTT
TTCTATGTATTTATTTTTTACTTTCAAATAATTTGTATTTCCATTTTTAGTTATGTTTAACACACTATCC
TTATTACTCAATAAAATTATTTTTTGTTTTAACATATGATTTATAGAATCTAAAAATTGATATTGACTTA
TAATAGTACTTTCTACCTCTCTAGCTTTTTCTAGTGTTTCAAATTCTTCAAACTCTGCTATATTGCTATA
GTATAGCTTATCATTAATAATATTATCTGACAACTTTAATTCCATTTTATAAAACAATTCCAAGTTATGT
ATAAAATTTTTAATGTTACAACATATAGACTTATTATTTGTTCTTATATGGTATCTCCATTTACTACTTC
TAGCTCTCATGTTATATGCACAACTACTCCCAACATAAACATATATTGCTTGTTCTAACTCATATTTTTG
TAAAATTTCAACATCATATCCAGTCAAATCGTACTCTCTCTTATATACAAATGGTTTTTCTAATTTTTTG
TTCAATAAATCTCCTCCTATTTCTTACTTAATTTAGCTAAAAATCTATTTATATTTCACCTCCTTTTTGA
CTTTAAGCCTACGAATACCATATTTATGATTATAACATCTTCTATTTTTCCCAAATCCTT
Features (pLannotate 1.2.2; 7 found; start..end, strand, type, name):
   1525..5628    +  CDS            cas9: CAS9_STRP1 - Also known as csn1 From Streptococcus pyogenes serotype M1.
   6525..6600    +  misc_RNA       gRNA scaffold: guide RNA scaffold for the Streptococcus pyogenes CRISPR/Cas9 system
   6862..6957    -  CDS            traI (fragment): TRAI6_ECOLX - Experimental evidence at protein level: Swiss-Prot protein existence level 1. The initiation process of transfer DNA synthesis requires the interaction of at least three plasmid-specific components (TraH, I, and J) at the transfer origin resulting in the assembly of a specialised nucleoprotein complex - the relaxosome. Site- and strand-specific cleavage at the transfer origin is dependent on TraI and TraJ. From Escherichia coli.
   6995..7366    -  CDS            traJ: oriT-recognizing protein; traJ
   7399..7508    -  oriT           oriT: incP origin of transfer
   7892..8512    -  CDS            catP: CAT2_CLOPF - Protein inferred from homology: Swiss-Prot protein existence level 3. This enzyme is an effector of chloramphenicol resistance in bacteria. From Clostridium perfringens.
   8875..9463    -  rep_origin     ori: high-copy-number ColE1/pMB1/pBR322/pUC origin of replication
