[The description below was written by a language model from this plasmid's Addgene catalogue record and pLannotate feature annotations shown in this document.]
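Description:
pIA123 is a 12.9 kb E. coli–Clostridioides difficile shuttle vector for CRISPR-Cas9 genome editing in C. difficile, built on the pIA33 backbone. In E. coli it replicates from a high-copy ColE1/pUC-type origin and is selected with chloramphenicol through catP, the Clostridium perfringens chloramphenicol acetyltransferase gene. An IncP origin of transfer with the adjacent traJ gene and a fragment of traI lets the plasmid be mobilised by conjugation from a suitable E. coli donor. The feature table does not annotate a clostridial replicon. A substantial stretch downstream of the ColE1 origin carries no annotation, so the element responsible for maintenance in C. difficile cannot be identified from the record.

The payload has two expression units. A Streptococcus pyogenes Cas9 coding sequence, codon-optimised for C. difficile, is placed under Pxyl, a xylose-inducible promoter, so nuclease expression can be withheld until induction. A single guide RNA, consisting of a spacer targeting cdr_0985 fused to the standard S. pyogenes gRNA scaffold, is driven by Pgdh. The promoters themselves are named in the catalogue entry but not annotated in the feature table.

The plasmid is designed to be modular. A PstI site accepts a homology-directed repair template, and MscI and NotI sites allow the sgRNA to be replaced to retarget the system. As deposited, no repair template is described. Once homology arms are added, Cas9 cleavage at the target locus would select against unedited cells and enrich for recombinants carrying the desired mutation. The associated work concerns peptidoglycan transpeptidases and cell-wall cross-linking in C. difficile.
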