Addgene plasmid #234038: pIA123
Purpose: E. coli-C. difficile shuttle vector for CRISPR editing in C. difficile. Pxyl::Cas9-opt Pgdh::sgRNA-cdr_0985. PstI site to add DNA for homology directed repair. MscI and NotI for replacement of sgRNA.
Depositing lab: Craig Ellermeier. Depositing organization: University of Iowa. Publication: Identification of a family of peptidoglycan transpeptidases reveals that Clostridioides difficile requires noncanonical cross-links for viability. Bollinger KW, Muh U, Ocius KL, Apostolos AJ, Pires MM, Helm RF, Popham DL, Weiss DS, Ellermeier CD. Proc Natl Acad Sci U S A. 2024 Aug 20;121(34):e2408540121. doi: 10.1073/pnas.2408540121. Epub 2024 Aug 16. PubMed 39150786.
Backbone
  Vector backbone: pIA33
  Backbone size w/o insert (bp): 6300
  Total vector size (bp): 12940
  Vector type: Bacterial Expression, CRISPR
Growth in bacteria
  Bacterial resistance: Chloramphenicol, 25 μg/mL
  Growth temperature: 37°C
  Growth strain: DH5alpha
  Copy number: High Copy
Gene/Insert 1
  Gene/Insert name: Cas9 (alt name: Cas9 nuclease, codon optimized for C. difficile)
  Species: Streptococcus pyogenes
  Promoter: Pxyl
  Cloning method: Gibson Cloning
  Sequencing primers: 5′ unknown; 3′ unknown
Gene/Insert 2
  Gene/Insert name: sgRNA (alt name: single guide RNA, targeting cdr_0985)
  Species: Streptococcus pyogenes
  Promoter: Pgdh
  Cloning method: Gibson Cloning
  Sequencing primers: 5′ unknown; 3′ unknown
Terms and licenses: Academic/Nonprofit Terms; Industry Terms: Not Available to Industry
How to cite: pIA123 was a gift from Craig Ellermeier (Addgene plasmid # 234038 ; http://n2t.net/addgene:234038 ; RRID:Addgene_234038)
